Addgene plasmid #68932: pAT891
Purpose: Int8 expressed constitutively from PAM4 and the rpiL* RBS, pNBU2 backbone, AmpR
Depositing lab: Timothy Lu & Christopher Voigt. Depositing organization: Massachusetts Institute of Technology. Publication: Programming a Human Commensal Bacterium, Bacteroides thetaiotaomicron, to Sense and Respond to Stimuli in the Murine Gut Microbiota. Mimee M, Tucker AC, Voigt CA, Lu TK. Cell Syst. 2015 Jul 29;1(1):62-71. doi: 10.1016/j.cels.2015.06.001. PubMed 26918244.
Backbone
  Vector backbone: pNBU2
  Total vector size (bp): 6680
  Vector type: Bacterial Expression
  Selectable markers: Erythromycin in Bacteroides
Growth in bacteria
  Bacterial resistance: Ampicillin, 100 μg/mL
  Growth temperature: 37°C
  Growth strain: Pir1
  Copy number: Low Copy
Gene/Insert
  Gene/Insert name: Int8
  Insert size (bp): 1386
Terms and licenses: Academic/Nonprofit Terms; Industry Terms: Not Available to Industry
How to cite: pAT891 was a gift from Timothy Lu & Christopher Voigt (Addgene plasmid # 68932 ; http://n2t.net/addgene:68932 ; RRID:Addgene_68932)
