[The description below was written by a language model from this plasmid's Addgene catalogue record and pLannotate feature annotations shown in this document.]
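Description:
pAT891 is a 6,680 bp bacterial expression plasmid built on the pNBU2 backbone, a suicide-type integration vector used to deliver genetic parts into Bacteroides, here in the context of engineering the human gut commensal Bacteroides thetaiotaomicron. In E. coli it replicates from the R6K γ origin, which depends on the pi initiator protein supplied in trans. This explains the use of a pir-positive host strain and the low copy number, and it means the plasmid cannot replicate autonomously once it leaves such a host. Selection in E. coli is by ampicillin through the β-lactamase gene. An erm-family rRNA methylase gene, annotated by similarity to ermC', corresponds to the erythromycin marker recorded for selection in Bacteroides. An incP oriT, with an adjacent traJ fragment, allows the plasmid to be mobilised by conjugation from an E. coli donor into the recipient. pNBU2 vectors generally integrate into the recipient chromosome through an NBU2 integrase, but that element is not annotated in the feature table.

The payload is Int8, a 1,386 bp insert encoding a recombinase that is expressed constitutively from the PAM4 promoter with the rpiL* ribosome binding site, both parts intended for expression in Bacteroides. Neither the Int8 coding sequence nor its promoter and RBS were detected by the automated annotation, so their positions are not given. The short "hsp70 poly(A)" and MCS fragment hits are probably incidental matches rather than functional parts. The construct is suited to supplying constant Int8 activity in B. thetaiotaomicron, for example to test recombinase-driven DNA rearrangement as a component of genetic memory or sense-and-respond circuits. The record itself does not specify the target sites on which Int8 acts.
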