Features (pLannotate 1.2.2; 8 found; start..end, strand, type, name):
   1839..2567    -  CDS            ermC': ERM_BACIU - Experimental evidence at protein level: Swiss-Prot protein existence level 1. This protein produces a dimethylation of the adenine residue at position 2085 in 23S rRNA, resulting in reduced affinity between ribosomes and macrolide-lincosamide-streptogramin B antibiotics. From Bacillus subtilis.
   3038..3054    +  promoter       AmpR promoter (fragment): bla
   3055..3915    +  CDS            AmpR: β-lactamase; bla; confers resistance to ampicillin, carbenicillin, and related antibiotics
   3968..4013    -  CDS            traJ (fragment): oriT-recognizing protein; traJ
   4046..4155    -  oriT           oriT: incP origin of transfer
   4326..4714    +  rep_origin     R6K γ ori: γ replication origin from E. coli plasmid R6K; requires the R6K initiator protein pi for replication
   4726..4747    +  misc_feature   MCS (fragment): pBluescript multiple cloning site
   5069..5086    +  polyA_signal   hsp70 poly(A) (fragment): polyadenlyation signal from the Drosophila melanogaster hsp70Ab gene
>Addgene plasmid #68932 | pAT891 | depositor full sequence | sequence record 121325 | pAT891 sequence 6680 bps
ATCCATCAAAATTCGTTTTCTCTATGTTGGATTCCTTGTTGCTCATATTGTGATGATAATTTCTACAAAT
ATAGTCATTGGTAACTATCTATGAAACTGTTTGATACTTTTATAGTTGATTAAACTTGTTCATGGCATTT
GCCTTAATATCATCCGCTATGTCAATGTAGGGTTTCATAGCTTTGTAGTCGCTGTGTCCCGTCCATTTCA
TGACCACCTGTGCCGGGATTCCGAGAGCCAGCGCATTGCAGATGAATGTCCTTCTTCCTGCATGGGTACT
GAGCAAAGCGTATTTGGGTGTGACTTCATCAATACGTTCATTTCCCTTGTAGTAGGTTTCCCGTACAGGC
TCGTTGATTTCTGCCAGTTCGCCCAGCTCTTTCAGGTAATCGTTCATCTTCTGGTTGCTGATGACGGGCA
GAGCCATGTAATTCTCGAAATGGATGTCCTTGTATTTGTCCAGTATGGCTTTGCTGTATTTGTTCAGTTC
AATCGTCAGGCTGTCGGCAGTCTTGACTGTGGTTATTTCGATGTGGTCGGACTTCACATCGCTTCTTTTC
AGATTGCGAACATCCGAATACCGCAAACTCGTAAAGCAGCAGAACAGGAAAACATCACGCACACGTTCCA
GGTATTGCTTATCCTTGGGTATCTGGTAGTCTTTCAGCTTGTTCAGTTCATCCCAAGTCAGGAAGATTAC
TTTTTTCGAGGTGGTTTTCAGTTTCGGTTTGAACGTATCGTATGCAATGTTCTGATGATGTCCTTTCTTG
AAGCTCCAGCGCAGGAACCATTTGAGGAATCCCATTTGCTTGCCGATGGTGCTGTTTCTCATATCCTTGG
TGTCACGCAGGAAGTTGACGTATTCGTTCAATCCAAACTCGTTGAAATAGTTGAACGTTGCATCCTCCTT
GAACTCTTTGAGGTGGTTCCTCACTGCTGCAAATTTTTCATAGGTGGATGCCGTCCAGTTATTCTGGTTA
CCGCACTCTTTTACAAACTCATCGAACACCTCCCAAAAGCTGACAGGGGCTTCTTCCGGCTGTTCTTCGC
TGGTGTCTTTCATTCTCATGTTGAAAGCTTCCTTCAACTGTTGGGTCGTTGGCATGACCTCCTGCACCTC
AAATTCCTTGAAAATATTCTGGATTTCGGCATAGTATTTCAGCAAGTCCGTATTGATTTCGGCTGCACTT
TGCTTTAGCTTGTTGGTACATCCGCTCTTTACCCGCTGCTTATCTGCATCCCATTTGGCTACGTCAATCC
GGTAGCCCGTTGTAAACTCGATGCGTTGGCTGGCAAAGATGACACGCATACGGATGGGTACGTTCTCTAC
GATTGGCACACCGTTCTTTTTCCGGCTCTCCAATGCAAAAATGATGTTGCGCTTGATATTCATAATTGGG
TGCGTTTGAAATTCTACACCCAAATATACACCCAATTATTGAGATAGCAAAAGACATTTAGAAACATTTA
CTTTTACTCTATATTGTAATTTACACTTGATTATCAGTCGTTTGCAGTCTTATGATATTCTGTGAAAGTA
TAAGTTCGAGAGCCTGTCTCTCCGCAAAAAACGCTGAAAATCAGCAGATTGCAAAACAAACACCCTGTTT
TACACCCAAGAATGTAAAGTCGGCTGTTTTTGTTTTATTTAAGATAATACAACCACTACATAATAAAAGA
GTAGCGATATTAAAAGAATCCGATGAGAAAAGACTAATATTTATCTATCCATTCAGTTTGATTTTTCAGG
ACTTTACATCGTCCTGAAAGTATTTGTTGGTACCGGTACCGAGGACGCGTAAACATTTACAGTTGCATGT
GGCCTATTGTTTTTAGCCGTTAAATATTTTATAACTATTAAATAGCGATACAAATTGTTCGAAACTAATA
TTGTTTATATCATATATTCTCGCATGTTTTAAAGCTTTATTAAATTGATTTTTTGTAAACAGTTTTTCGT
ACTCTTTGTTAACCCATTTCATTACAAAAGTTTCATATTTTTTTCTCTCTTTAAATGCCATTTTTGCTGG
CTTTCTTTTTAATACAATTAATGTGCTATCCACTTTAGGTTTTGGATGGAAATAATACCTAGGAATTTTT
GCTAATATAGAAATATCTACCTCTGCCATTAACAGCAATGCTAGTGATCTGTTTGTATCTAATAACATTT
TAGCAAAACCATATTCCACTATTAAATAACTTATTGTGGCTGAACTTTCAAAAACAATTTTTCGAATTAT
ATTTGTGCTTATGTTGTAAGGTATGCTGCCAAATATTTTATATGGATTGTGGCTAGGAAATGTAAATTTC
AGTATATCATCATTTACTATTTGATAGTTAGGATAATTTAAGAGCTTATTACGAGTTACCTCACATAATT
TAGAATCAATTTCTATCGCCGTTACAAAATTACATCTCTTTACCAATCCAGCAGTAAAATGACCTTTCCC
TGCACCTATTTCAAAGATGTTATCTTTTTCATCTAAACTTATGCAATTCATTATTTTTTCTATGTGATAT
TTTGAAGTAATAAAATTTTGACTATCTTTTATATTTACTTTGTTCATTATAACCTCTCCTTAATTTATTG
CATCTCTTTTCGAATATTTATGTTTTTTGAGAAAAGAACGTACTCATGGTTCATCCCGATATGCGTATCG
GTCTGTATATCAGCAACTTTCTATGTGTTTCAACTACAATAGTCATCTATTCTCATCTTTCTGAGTCCAC
CCCCTGCAAAGCCCCTCTTTACGACATAAAAATTCGGTCGGAAAAGGTATGCAAAAGATGTTTCTCTCTT
TAAGAGAAACTCTTCGGGATGCAAAAATATGAAAATAACTCCAATTCACCAAATTATATAGCGACTTTTT
TACAAAATGCTAAAATTTGTTGATTTCCGTCAAGCAATTGTTGAGCAAAAATGTCTTTTACGATAAAATG
ATACCTCAATATCAACTGTTTAGCAAAACGATATTTCTCTTAAAGAGAGAAACACCTTTTTGTTCACCAA
TCCCCGACTTTTAATCCCGCGGCCATGATTGAAAAAGGAAGAGTATGAGTATTCAACATTTCCGTGTCGC
CCTTATTCCCTTTTTTGCGGCATTTTGCCTTCCTGTTTTTGCTCACCCAGAAACGCTGGTGAAAGTAAAA
GATGCTGAAGATCAGTTGGGTGCACGAGTGGGTTACATCGAACTGGATCTCAACAGCGGTAAGATCCTTG
AGAGTTTTCGCCCCGAAGAACGTTTTCCAATGATGAGCACTTTTAAAGTTCTGCTATGTGGCGCGGTATT
ATCCCGTATTGACGCCGGGCAAGAGCAACTCGGTCGCCGCATACACTATTCTCAGAATGACTTGGTTGAG
TACTCACCAGTCACAGAAAAGCATCTTACGGATGGCATGACAGTAAGAGAATTATGCAGTGCTGCCATAA
CCATGAGTGATAACACTGCGGCCAACTTACTTCTGACAACGATCGGAGGACCGAAGGAGCTAACCGCTTT
TTTGCACAACATGGGGGATCATGTAACTCGCCTTGATCGTTGGGAACCGGAGCTGAATGAAGCCATACCA
AACGACGAGCGTGACACCACGATGCCTGTAGCAATGGCAACAACGTTGCGCAAACTATTAACTGGCGAAC
TACTTACTCTAGCTTCCCGGCAACAATTAATAGACTGGATGGAGGCGGATAAAGTTGCAGGACCACTTCT
GCGCTCGGCCCTTCCGGCTGGCTGGTTTATTGCTGATAAATCTGGAGCCGGTGAGCGTGGGTCTCGCGGT
ATCATTGCAGCACTGGGGCCAGATGGTAAGCCCTCCCGTATCGTAGTTATCTACACGACGGGGAGTCAGG
CAACTATGGATGAACGAAATAGACAGATCGCTGAGATAGGTGCCTCACTGATTAAGCATTGGTAACTGTC
AGACCAAGTTTACTCATAACGCGTCAATTCGAGGGGGATCAATTCCGTGATAGGTGGGCTGCCCTTCCTG
GTTGGCTTGGTTTCATCAGCCATCCGCTTGCCCTCATCTGTTACGCCGGCGGTAGCCGGCCAGCCTCGCA
GAGCAGGATTCCCGTTGAGCACCGCCAGGTGCGAATAAGGGACAGTGAAGAAGGAACACCCGCTCGCGGG
TGGGCCTACTTCACCTATCCTGCCCGGCTGACGCCGTTGGATACACCAAGGAAAGTCTACACGAACCCTT
TGGCAAAATCCTGTATATCGTGCGAAAAAGGATGGATATACCGAAAAAATCGCTATAATGACCCCGAAGC
AGGGTTATGCAGCGGAAAACGGAATTGATCCGGCCACGATGCGTCCGGCGTAGAGGATCTGAAGATCAGC
AGTTCAACCTGTTGATAGTACGTACTAAGCTCTCATGTTTCACGTACTAAGCTCTCATGTTTAACGTACT
AAGCTCTCATGTTTAACGAACTAAACCCTCATGGCTAACGTACTAAGCTCTCATGGCTAACGTACTAAGC
TCTCATGTTTCACGTACTAAGCTCTCATGTTTGAACAATAAAATTAATATAAATCAGCAACTTAAATAGC
CTCTAAGGTTTTAAGTTTTATAAGAAAAAAAAGAATATATAAGGCTTTTAAAGCTTTTAAGGTTTAACGG
TTGTGGACAACAAGCCAGGGATGTAACGCACTGAGAAGCCCTTAGAGCCTCTCAAAGCAATTTTGAGTGA
CACAGGAACACTTAACGGCTGACATGGGAATTCCCCTCCACCGCGGTGGCGGCCGCTGATCTGGAAGAAG
CAATGAAAGCTGCTGTTAAGTCTCCGAATCAGGTATTGTTCCTGACAGGTGTATTCCCATCCGGTAAACG
CGGATACTTTGCAGTTGATCTGACTCAGGAATAAATTATAAATTAAGGTAAGAAGATTGTAGGATAAGCT
AATGAAATAGAAAAAGGATGCCGTCACACAACTTGTCGGCATTCTTTTTTGTTTTATTAGTTGAAAATAT
AGTGAAAAAGTTGCCTAAATATGTATGTTAACAAATTATTTGTCGTAACTTTGCACTCCCTTTGCAACAG
CATAGCTCAGCACAGCGCATTTTAAAATAAAATAAATTATTTATTTAATTAAACGAATATGAAAGTTGCC
GTTTATTGTCGTGTTAGCACCCTGGAACAGAAAGAACATGGTCATAGCATTGAAGAACAAGAGCGTAAAC
TGAAAAGCTTCTGCGATATTAATGATTGGACCGTGTATGATACCTATATCGATGCAGGTTATAGCGGTGC
AAAACGTGATCGTCCGGAACTGCAGCGTCTGATGAATGATATTAACAAATTTGATCTGGTGCTGGTGTAT
AAACTGGATCGTCTGACCCGTAATGTTCGTGATCTGCTGGACCTGCTGGAAATCTTTGAAAAAAATGATG
TGAGCTTTCGTAGCGCCACCGAAGTTTATGATACCACCACCGCAATGGGTCGTCTGTTTGTTACCCTGGT
TGGTGCAATGGCAGAATGGGAACGTGAAACCATTCGTGAACGTACCCAGATGGGTAAACTGGCAGCACTG
CGTAAAGGTATTATGCTGACCACCCCTCCGTTTTATTATGACCGTGTGGATAATAAGTTTGTGCCGAACA
AATACAAAGACGTTATTCTGTGGGCATATGACGAAGCAATGAAAGGTCAGAGCGCAAAAGCAATTGCACG
CAAACTGAATAATAGCGATATTCCGCCTCCGAATAATACCCAGTGGCAGGGTCGTACCATTACCCATGCC
CTGCGTAATCCGTTTACCCGTGGTCATTTTGATTGGGGTGGTGTGCATATTGAAAATAACCATGAACCGA
TCATCACCGATGAGATGTATGAGAAAGTTAAAGATCGCCTGAATGAACGCGTGAACACCAAAAAAGTTCG
TCATACCAGCATTTTTCGTGGCAAACTGGTTTGTCCGGTTTGTAATGCACGCCTGACCCTGAATAGCCAT
AAAAAGAAAAGCAATAGCGGCTATATCTTTGTGAAACAGTACTACTGCAACAACTGTAAAGTTACCCCGA
ATCTGAAACCGGTGTACATCAAAGAAAAAGAAGTGATTAAAGTTTTTTACAATTATCTGAAACGCTTCGA
TCTGGAAAAATATGAGGTTACCCAGAAACAGAACGAACCGGAAATCACCATCGATATCAATAAAGTTATG
GAACAGCGCAAACGCTACCATAAACTGTATGCAAGCGGTCTGATGCAAGAAGATGAACTGTTTGACCTGA
TTAAAGAAACCGATCAGACCATTGCCGAATATGAAAAACAGAATGAAAACCGCGAAGTGAAGCAGTATGA
TATCGAAGATATCAAACAGTATAAAGATCTGCTGTTAGAAATGTGGGATATCAGCTCCGATGAAGATAAA
GAGGACTTTATCAAAATGGCGATTAAAAACATCTATTTTGAATATATCATTGGCACCGGTAACACCAGCC
GTAAACGTAATAGCCTGAAAATTACGAGCATTGAATTCTATTAATGAACTGCACTTGCTTTGATAATTAA
TGATAAACAATCTAAAAGCACTCTAATCGTTATCGGAGTGCTTTTAGATTACTAATCAAATTGCTTCTAC
TAATTGCCTATCTTCCAGTGATGGAACAGCATTTGTGCATTGGCTGCAACAATCAGCCTTACTTGTGCCT
GTTCTATTTCCGAACCGACCGCTTGTATGA
