>Addgene plasmid #68932 | pAT891 | addgene partial sequence | sequence record 126286 | pGP704-R 5'-aacaagccagggatgtaacg-3'
ATTTTGAGTGACACAGGAACACTTAACGGCTGACATGGGAATTCCCCTCCACCGCGGTGGCGGCCGCTGA
TCTGGAAGAAGCAATGAAAGCTGCTGTTAAGTCTCCGAATCAGGTATTGTTCCTGACAGGTGTATTCCCA
TCCGGTAAACGCGGATACTTTGCAGTTGATCTGACTCAGGAATAAATTATAAATTAAGGTAAGAAGATTG
TAGGATAAGCTAATGAAATAGAAAAAGGATGCCGTCACACAACTTGTCGGCATTCTTTTTTGTTTTATTA
GTTGAAAATATAGTGAAAAAGTTGCCTAAATATGTATGTTAACAAATTATTTGTCGTAACTTTGCACTCC
CTTTGCAACAGCATAGCTCAGCACAGCGCATTTTAAAATAAAATAAATTATTTATTTAATTAAACGAATA
TGAAAGTTGCCGTTTATTGTCGTGTTAGCACCCTGGAACAGAAAGAACATGGTCATAGCATTGAAGAACA
AGAGCGTAAACTGAAAAGCTTCTGCGATATTAATGATTGGACCGTGTATGATACCTATATCGATGCAGGT
TATAGCGGTGCAAAACGTGATCGTCCGGAACTGCAGCGTCTGATGAATGATATTAACAAATTTGATCTGG
TGCTGGTGTATAAACTGGATCGTCTGACCCGTAATGTTCGTGATCTGCTGGACCTGCTGGAAATCTTTGA
AAAAAATGATGTGAGCTTTCGTAGCGCCACCGAAGTTTATGATACCACCACCGCAATGGGTCGTCTGTTT
GTTACCCTGGTTGGTGCAATGGCAG
