>Addgene plasmid #68932 | pAT891 | addgene partial sequence | sequence record 126287 | hhvEBNA1-R 5'-TGGAATAGCAAGGGCAGTTC-3'
TTACGTTTACGGCTGGTGTTACCGGTGCCAATGATATATTCAAAATAGATGTTTTTAATCGCCATTTTGA
TAAAGTCCTCTTTATCTTCATCGGAGCTGATATCCCACATTTCTAACAGCAGATCTTTATACTGTTTGAT
ATCTTCGATATCATACTGCTTCACTTCGCGGTTTTCATTCTGTTTTTCATATTCGGCAATGGTCTGATCG
GTTTCTTTAATCAGGTCAAACAGTTCATCTTCTTGCATCAGACCGCTTGCATACAGTTTATGGTAGCGTT
TGCGCTGTTCCATAACTTTATTGATATCGATGGTGATTTCCGGTTCGTTCTGTTTCTGGGTAACCTCATA
TTTTTCCAGATCGAAGCGTTTCAGATAATTGTAAAAAACTTTAATCACTTCTTTTTCTTTGATGTACACC
GGTTTCAGATTCGGGGTAACTTTACAGTTGTTGCAGTAGTACTGTTTCACAAAGATATAGCCGCTATTGC
TTTTCTTTTTATGGCTATTCAGGGTCAGGCGTGCATTACAAACCGGACAAACCAGTTTGCCACGAAAAAT
GCTGGTATGACGAACTTTTTTGGTGTTCACGCGTTCATTCAGGCGATCTTTAACTTTCTCATACATCTCA
TCGGTGATGATCGGTTCATGGTTATTTTCAATATGCACACCACCCCAATCAAAATGACCACGGGTAAACG
GATTACGCAGGGCATG
